>Addgene plasmid #182347 | pSEM387 - mosTI unc-119 - NNN - gfp - nls - tbb-2 | addgene full sequence | sequence record 361781 | Addgene NGS Result
CCAGTCACGACGTTGTAAAACGACGGCCAGTCATGCATAATCCGCACGCATCTGGAATAAGGAAGTGCCA
TTCCGCCTGACCTAAGTGCTTTTCGAGATCGCCAAACCGGAGAACGATCAGGAGAATGATGAGTCGCCAC
AGGAGTCGGCAAGATACGTGCGTTATAGATTTGCTCCAAACTTTTTGAAACTCAAAACGGTCGGAGCAAC
TGTGGAATTCAAAGTAGGAGACATCCCAATCCATCATTTCCGAATGATCGAACGTCACTTCTTCAAAGAT
CGCCTTCTGAAGTGTTTTGACTTTGAATTCGGATTCTGTATTCCGAATTCACGAAACAACTGTGAACATA
TCTATGAGTTCCCTCAACTCTCTCAACAACTCAGTGAGTCATTATTCTAAAAAGTACAATTCAAAAGACT
AATCTCTTTTTCAGTGGACGACATGATCAACAATCCAAACGAGACTCGTTCTGACAGCTTCTATTTCGTC
GATAACAAACTCGTCATGCACAACAAAGCCGACTACTCATATGATGCATAAATCTTCATTGTTGAGTTTA
TCTTGTTGATTTTTGAATAAATTATCAACTCTTTACTTTTTAATGGGTTATGAAATAAATAAACATTGAA
AACTGATAAACAACGTTCATCTCTATAACTTCGTATAGCATACATTATACGAAGTTATTGCCTGAGACCA
GCTAGCAAGCTTGCATGCCTGCAGGTCGACTCTAGAGGATCCCCGGGTACCGAGCTCAGGTCTCTAAAAA
TGCCAAAGAAGAAGAGAAAGGTGTCAAAAGGAGAAGAACTCTTTACCGGAGTCGTCCCAATTCTCGTCGA
GCTCGACGGAGACGTAAACGGACACAAATTCTCGGTTTCCGGAGAAGGAGAAGGAGGTAAGTTTTACGAA
ATTCTGAAGCTCACAAAACATGGAGTACATTTTTCAGATGCTACTTATGGAAAACTCACCCTTAAATTCA
TTTGCACCACCGGAAAGCTCCCAGTGCCGTGGCCGACCCTTGTGACTACATTCTGCTACGGAGTTCAATG
CTTTTCCCGCTACCCAGACCACATGAAGCGTCACGATTTCTTCAAATCAGCCATGCCAGAAGGATACGTC
CAGGAGCGAACAATTTTCTTCAAGGACGATGGAAACTACAAGACTCGTGCTGAAGTCAAGTTTGAAGGAG
ATACTCTCGTGAACCGCATTGAGCTCAAGGTAAGTTTATAATCTATGATCTTAATTTGGCAATGGAAAAA
GTTTTTTCAGGGAATCGACTTCAAAGAAGATGGAAACATTCTTGGACACAAGCTCGAATACAACTATAAC
TCGCACAACGTGTATATCATGGCCGACAAGCAAAAAAATGGAATCAAGGTCAACTTCAAGATTCGCCACA
ACATCGAAGACGGGTCGGTTCAACTCGCTGATCACTACCAGCAGAACACACCAATTGGAGGTAAGTTTTA
TTCCATAATACAAATATATATTGAACAATAATGCTTTTCAGATGGACCAGTCCTCCTCCCTGATAATCAC
TACCTTTCCACTCAATCCGCTCTTAGCAAGGATCCAAATGAGAAAAGAGATCACATGGTTCTTCTCGAGT
TTGTCACCGCCGCCGGAATCACCCACGGAATGGACGAGCTTTACAAGTCGAGACGCCGCAAGGCTAATCC
AACCAAACTTTCTGAAAATGCCAAGAAACTTGCCAAGGAGGTCGAGAACTAAATGCAAAATCCTTTCAAG
CATTCCCTTCTTCTCTATCACTCTTCTTTCTTTTTGTCAAAAAATTCTCTCGCTAATTTATTTGCTTTTT
TAATGTTATTATTTTATGACTTTTTATAGTCACTGAAAAGTTTGCATCTGAGTGAAGTGAATGCTATCAA
AATGTGATTCTGTCTGATGTACTTTCACAATCTCTCTTCAATTCCATTTTGAAGTGCTTTAAACCCGAAA
GGTTGAGAAAAATGCGAGCGCTCAAATATTTGTATTGTGTTCGTTGAGTGACCCAACAAAAAGAGGAAAC
TTTATTGTGCCGCCAAGAAAAAAGTCTCACAGGAAACGGAGAATCTGTGCGGCAATGTCTTATCATTTGA
AACGCGCCGTATCGATGCTGACATCATGCGGCTCCCGTGTTAGTCGAGAAGATGGGTACGGGCCTTTATT
CATCCAACACTCTACGGCTTCTTCAAGAGCTAGTAGGGCACCCTGTAGTTGGAAAGGGATTATTTCGTAT
GGCGAGCCCATACCGTCTTTCTTGCGGAAGCTTAACACGATAGGAAGTTGGATAGTTTCGAACGATGGTT
CCATACGGAACGCTGTCTCAAGGATGAGTCTGACGGAGTGTAACTCGAAGGCTAGGTGGAGGCTCAGTGA
TGATAAGTCTGCGATGGTGGATGCATGTGTCATGGTCATAGCTGTTTCCTGTGTGAAATTGTTATCCGCT
CAGAGGGCACAATCCTATTCCGCGCTATCCGACAATCTCCAAGACATTAGGTGGAGTTCAGTTCGGCGTA
TGGCATATGTCGCTGGAAAGAACATGTGAGCAAAAGGCCAGCAAAAGGCCAGGAACCGTAAAAAGGCCGC
GTTGCTGGCGTTTTTCCATAGGCTCCGCCCCCCTGACGAGCATCACAAAAATCGACGCTCAAGTCAGAGG
TGGCGAAACCCGACAGGACTATAAAGATACCAGGCGTTTCCCCCTGGAAGCTCCCTCGTGCGCTCTCCTG
TTCCGACCCTGCCGCTTACCGGATACCTGTCCGCCTTTCTCCCTTCGGGAAGCGTGGCGCTTTCTCATAG
CTCACGCTGTAGGTATCTCAGTTCGGTGTAGGTCGTTCGCTCCAAGCTGGGCTGTGTGCACGAACCCCCC
GTTCAGCCCGACCGCTGCGCCTTATCCGGTAACTATCGTCTTGAGTCCAACCCGGTAAGACACGACTTAT
CGCCACTGGCAGCAGCCACTGGTAACAGGATTAGCAGAGCGAGGTATGTAGGCGGTGCTACAGAGTTCTT
GAAGTGGTGGCCTAACTACGGCTACACTAGAAGAACAGTATTTGGTATCTGCGCTCTGCTGAAGCCAGTT
ACCTTCGGAAAAAGAGTTGGTAGCTCTTGATCCGGCAAACAAACCACCGCTGGTAGCGGTGGTTTTTTTG
TTTGCAAGCAGCAGATTACGCGCAGAAAAAAAGGATCTCAAGAAGATCCTTTGATCTTTTCTACGGGGTC
TGACGCTCTATTCAACAAAGCCGCCGTCCCGTCAAGTCAGCGTAAATGGGTAGGGGGCTTCAAATCGTCC
TCGTGATACCAATTCGGAGCCTGCTTTTTTGTACAAACTTGTTGATAATGGCAATTCAAGGATCTTCACC
TAGATCCTTTTAAATTAAAAATGAAGTTTTAAATCAATCTAAAGTATATATGAGTAAACTTGGTCTGACA
GTTACCAATGCTTAATCAGTGAGGCACCTATCTCAGCGATCTGTCTATTTCGTTCATCCATAGTTGCCTG
ACTCCCCGTCGTGTAGATAACTACGATACGGGAGGGCTTACCATCTGGCCCCAGTGCTGCAATGATACCG
CGAGAGCCACGCTCACCGGCTCCAGATTTATCAGCAATAAACCAGCCAGCCGGAAGGGCCGAGCGCAGAA
GTGGTCCTGCAACTTTATCCGCCTCCATCCAGTCTATTAATTGTTGCCGGGAAGCTAGAGTAAGTAGTTC
GCCAGTTAATAGTTTGCGCAACGTTGTTGCCATTGCTACAGGCATCGTGGTGTCACGCTCGTCGTTTGGT
ATGGCTTCATTCAGCTCCGGTTCCCAACGATCAAGGCGAGTTACATGATCCCCCATGTTGTGCAAAAAAG
CGGTTAGCTCCTTCGGTCCTCCGATCGTTGTCAGAAGTAAGTTGGCCGCAGTGTTATCACTCATGGTTAT
GGCAGCACTGCATAATTCTCTTACTGTCATGCCATCCGTAAGATGCTTTTCTGTGACTGGTGAGTACTCA
ACCAAGTCATTCTGAGAATAGTGTATGCGGCGACCGAGTTGCTCTTGCCCGGCGTCAATACGGGATAATA
CCGCGCCACATAGCAGAACTTTAAAAGTGCTCATCATTGGAAAACGTTCTTCGGGGCGAAAACTCTCAAG
GATCTTACCGCTGTTGAGATCCAGTTCGATGTAACCCACTCGTGCACCCAACTGATCTTCAGCATCTTTT
ACTTTCACCAGCGTTTCTGGGTGAGCAAAAACAGGAAGGCAAAATGCCGCAAAAAAGGGAATAAGGGCGA
CACGGAAATGTTGAATACTCATACTCTTCCTTTTTCAATATTATTGAAGCATTTATCAGGGTTATTGTCT
CATGAGCGGATACATATTTGAATGTATTTAGAAAAATAAACAAATAGGGGTTCCGCGCACATTTCCCCGA
AAAGTGCCAGATACCTGAAACAAAACCCATCGTACGGCCAAGGAAGTCTCCAATAACTGTGATCCACCAC
AAGCGCCAGGGTTTTC
Features (pLannotate 1.2.2; 11 found; start..end, strand, type, name):
     86..538     +  CDS            unc-119 (fragment): UN119_CAEEL - Experimental evidence at protein level: Swiss-Prot protein existence level 1. Myristoyl-binding protein that acts as a cargo adapter: specifically binds the myristoyl moiety of a subset of N-terminally myristoylated proteins and is required for their localization. Plays a key role in ciliary membrane localization of proteins. Required for the establishment or function of the nervous system. From Caenorhabditis elegans.
    655..688     +  protein_bind   loxP: Cre-mediated recombination occurs in the 8-bp core sequence (GCATACAT). Cre recombinase
    707..757     -  misc_feature   MCS (fragment): pUC18/19 multiple cloning site
    794..1654    +  CDS            sg25: sg25 is a basic (constitutively fluorescent) green fluorescent protein published in 1997, derived from Aequorea victoria.
   1658..1729    +  CDS            egl-13 (fragment): EGL13_CAEEL - Also known as cog-2 From Caenorhabditis elegans.
   1733..2056    +  terminator     tbb-2 terminator: tbb-2; transcription terminator for the C. elegans tubulin beta-2 gene
   2603..3191    -  rep_origin     ori: high-copy-number ColE1/pMB1/pBR322/pUC origin of replication
   3308..3332    -  protein_bind   attB1: mutant version of attB; recombination site for the Gateway® BP reaction BP Clonase™
   3432..4292    -  CDS            AmpR: β-lactamase; bla; confers resistance to ampicillin, carbenicillin, and related antibiotics
   4293..4397    -  promoter       AmpR promoter: bla
   4484..31      -  CDS            lacZα (fragment) (across the origin): LacZα fragment of β-galactosidase; lacZ fragment
