[The description below was written by a language model from this plasmid's Addgene catalogue record and pLannotate feature annotations shown in this document.]
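Description:
pSEM387 is an empty cloning vector for building GFP transcriptional reporters in Caenorhabditis elegans, designed for the MosTI (modular safe-harbor transgene insertion) system with unc-119 selection. It is built on the pTwist-Amp-high-copy backbone and is propagated in E. coli through a high-copy ColE1/pUC-type origin with ampicillin resistance from the bla gene and its own promoter. The sequenced plasmid is about 4.5 kb. Short annotated hits to an attB1-like site and a lacZα fragment appear to be backbone remnants, and the record assigns them no role.

The payload carries no promoter of its own. The "NNN" in the name marks the position where the user inserts a regulatory sequence, either through a multiple cloning site or by Golden Gate assembly with BsaI, which leaves defined four-base overhangs. The downstream overhang is meant to serve as a consensus start context immediately before the gfp ATG. Downstream of the cloning site lies a GFP coding sequence described as carrying two nuclear localisation signals. The annotation finds a short egl-13-derived segment fused at its C-terminus, which probably accounts for at least one of these. The cassette ends in the tbb-2 3' UTR/terminator, so the inserted promoter's activity is read out as nuclear green fluorescence.

Upstream of the cassette are a partial unc-119 coding fragment and a loxP site. Because only part of unc-119 is present, the fragment most likely contributes to rescue of the Unc phenotype only after correct integration at a MosTI landing site, although the record does not spell out this mechanism. The stated use is single-copy insertion of reporter transgenes using unc-119 selection.
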