Addgene plasmid #182347: pSEM387 - mosTI unc-119 - NNN - gfp - nls - tbb-2
Purpose: (Empty Backbone) GFP transcriptional reporter cloning vector for mosTI(unc-119). Transgene inserted upstream of gfp(2xNLS) and tbb-2 3' UTR. MCS or Golden Gate (BsaI: tgcc - MCS - aaaa)
Depositing lab: Christian Froekjaer-Jensen. Depositing organization: King Abdullah University of Science and Technology (KAUST). Publication: Modular safe-harbor transgene insertion (MosTI) for targeted single-copy and extrachromosomal array integration in C. elegans. El Mouridi S, Alkhaldi F, Frokjaer-Jensen C. G3 (Bethesda). 2022 Jul 28. pii: 6651068. doi: 10.1093/g3journal/jkac184. PubMed 35900171.
Backbone
  Vector backbone: pTwist-Amp-high-copy
  Backbone manufacturer: Twist Biosciences
  Vector type: Worm Expression
Growth in bacteria
  Bacterial resistance: Ampicillin, 100 μg/mL
  Growth temperature: 37°C
  Growth strain: DH5alpha
  Copy number: High Copy
Terms and licenses: Academic/Nonprofit Terms; Industry Terms: Not Available to Industry
Depositor comments: www.wormbuilder.org MOdular Safe harbor Transgene Insertion (mosTI). Cloning vector for single-copy insertion using unc-119 selection. MCS/Golden Gate (BsaI) cloning vector with insertion upstream of gfp(2xNLS) and tbb-2 3' UTR. BsaI overhangs: tgcc - mcs - aaaa (use aaaa as consensus start site for gfp with aaaaATG). Please visit https://www.biorxiv.org/content/10.1101/2022.04.19.488726v1.full for bioRxiv preprint.
How to cite: pSEM387 - mosTI unc-119 - NNN - gfp - nls - tbb-2 was a gift from Christian Froekjaer-Jensen (Addgene plasmid # 182347 ; http://n2t.net/addgene:182347 ; RRID:Addgene_182347)
